Addgene plasmid #45505: pCELF PAI-RBP v2
Depositing lab: Thomas Gelehrter. Depositing organization: University of Michigan. Publication: Identification and cDNA cloning of a novel RNA-binding protein that interacts with the cyclic nucleotide-responsive sequence in the Type-1 plasminogen activator inhibitor mRNA. Heaton JH, Dlakic WM, Dlakic M, Gelehrter TD. J Biol Chem. 2001 Feb 2;276(5):3341-7. Epub 2000 Sep 22. 10.1074/jbc.M006538200 PubMed 11001948.
Backbone
  Vector backbone: pCEFL
  Backbone size w/o insert (bp): 6000
  Total vector size (bp): 7200
  Vector type: Mammalian Expression
  Selectable markers: Neomycin (select with G418)
Growth in bacteria
  Bacterial resistance: Ampicillin, 100 μg/mL
  Growth temperature: 37°C
  Growth strain: DH5alpha
  Copy number: Unknown
Gene/Insert
  Gene/Insert name: PAI-RBP v2 (alt name: Plasminogen activator inhibitor type 1 RNA binding protein variant 2)
  Species: H. sapiens (human), R. norvegicus (rat)
  Insert size (bp): 1200
  Entrez Gene: SERBP1 (a.k.a. CGI-55, CHD3IP, HABP4L, Hero45, PAI-RBP1, PAIRBP1)
  Tag / fusion protein: GST tag (N terminal on insert)
  Cloning method: Restriction Enzyme; 5′ cloning site unknown (unknown if destroyed); 3′ cloning site unknown (unknown if destroyed)
  Sequencing primers: 5′ TTCTTCCATTTCAGGTGTCG information from Addgene; 3′ SP6 information from Addgene
Resource information
  A portion of this plasmid was derived from a plasmid made by: Resource Center and Primary Database of the German Human Genome Project
Terms and licenses: Academic/Nonprofit Terms; Industry Terms: Not Available to Industry
Depositor comments: Our lab isolated the protein based on it's ability to bind to a region of the PAI-1 (plasminogen activator inhibitor type 1) 3'UTR that we had determined to be involved in the cAMP regulation of mRNA stability. A search of the database revealed that the cDNA for the protein had been cloned by the German Genome Project and dubbed hypothetical protein. They kindly provided us with the clone, which we subcloned into pET-15b for expression of the protein and then into CMV-Flag for mammalian expression. Subsequently, we discovered isoforms of the protein with or without 6 and/or 15 amino acid insertions. Variant 2 has the 6 amino acid insertion but lacks the 15 amino acid insertion. Additional reference: Heaton, JH et al 2003 Thromb Haemost 89; 959-966.
How to cite: pCELF PAI-RBP v2 was a gift from Thomas Gelehrter (Addgene plasmid # 45505 ; http://n2t.net/addgene:45505 ; RRID:Addgene_45505)
