[The description below was written by a language model from this plasmid's Addgene catalogue record.]
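Description:
pCELF PAI-RBP v2 is a mammalian expression plasmid of about 7.2 kb, built on the roughly 6 kb pCEFL backbone (the plasmid name spells it "pCELF"). It carries a roughly 1.2 kb cDNA encoding variant 2 of the plasminogen activator inhibitor type 1 RNA-binding protein, the product of the SERBP1 gene. It is propagated in E. coli under ampicillin selection, and a neomycin resistance marker allows G418 selection of transfected mammalian cells. The record does not state the promoter driving the insert, the origin of replication, the copy number, or the restriction sites used for cloning. No feature table is provided, so the arrangement of elements cannot be described in detail.

The insert is expressed with an N-terminal GST tag, which would typically permit glutathione-based pull-down or detection of the fusion protein from mammalian cells. The species field lists both human and rat. The depositor notes that the original cDNA clone came from a human genome project resource, where it had been annotated as a hypothetical protein.

The protein was originally identified by its ability to bind a region of the PAI-1 mRNA 3′ untranslated region involved in cyclic nucleotide regulation of mRNA stability. Isoforms were later found that differ by the presence or absence of 6- and 15-amino-acid insertions. Variant 2 contains the 6-residue insertion but lacks the 15-residue one. The construct therefore suits studies comparing isoform behaviour, RNA binding, or protein interactions of this factor in mammalian cells.
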