>Addgene plasmid #45505 | pCELF PAI-RBP v2 | addgene partial sequence | sequence record 65498 | pGEX5
GCGTGGATCCATGCCTGGGCACTTACAGGAAGGCTTCGGCTGCGTGGTCACCAACCGATTCGACCAGCTA
TTTGACGACGAATCGGACCCTTTCGAGGTACTGAAGGCAGCAGAGAACAAGAAAAAAGAAGCCGGCGGGG
GCGGCGTTGGGGGCCCCGGGGCCAAGAGCGCGGCTCAGGCCGCGGCCCAGACCAACTCCAACGCGGCAGG
CAAACAGTTGCGGAAAGAGTCCCAGAAAGACCGCAAGAACCCGCTGCCCCCCAGCGTCGGCGTGGCTGAC
AAAAAGGAGGAGACGCAGCCGCCGGTGGCGCTTAAGAAAGAAGGAATAAGGCGAGTTGGAAGAAGACCTG
ATCAACAACTTCAGGGTGATGGGAAAATAATTGATAGGAGACCAGAAAGGCGACCACCTCGTGAAAGAAG
ATTTGAAAAGCCACTTGAAGAAAAAGGTGAAGGAGGTGAATTTTCAGTTGATAGACCGATCATCGAACGG
CCTATCCGAGGCCGAGGTGGTCTTGGAAGGGGTCGAGGTGGCCGTGGCCGTGGAATGGGCCGAGGTGATG
GATTTGATTCTCGTGGCAAGCGTGAATTTGATAGGCATAGTGGAAGTGATAGATCTTCTTTTTCACATTA
CAGTGGCCTGAAGCATGAGGACAAACGTGGAGGTAGCGGATCTCACAACTGGGGAACTGTCAAAGATGAA
TTAACTGATTTGGAGCAATCAAATGTGACTGAGGAAACACCCGAAGGTGAAGAGCACCCAGTGGCAGACA
CTGAAAATAAGGAGAACGAAGTTGAAGAGGTTAAGGAAGAGGGTCCAA
