>Addgene plasmid #45505 | pCELF PAI-RBP v2 | addgene partial sequence | sequence record 65502 | EF1a_f
TTGGCGAAGCTTCGCCAATTCTCTAGAGATCCCTCGACCTCGAGATCCATTGTGCTGGATCTACAATGGC
CCCTATACTAGGTTATTGGAAAATTAAGGGCCTTGTGCAACCCACTCGACTTCTTTTGGAATATCTTGAA
GAAAAATATGAAGAGCATTTGTATGAGCGCGATGAAGGTGATAAATGGCGAAACAAAAAGTTTGAATTGG
GTTTGGAGTTTCCCAATCTTCCTTATTATATTGATGGTGATGTTAAATTAACACAGTCTATGGCCATCAT
ACGTTATATAGCTGACAAGCACAACATGTTGGGTGGTTGTCCAAAAGAGCGTGCAGAGATTTCAATGCTT
GAAGGAGCGGTTTTGGATATTAGATACGGTGTTTCGAGAATTGCATATAGTAAAGACTTTGAAACTCTCA
AAGTTGATTTTCTTAGCAAGCTACCTGAAATGCTGAAAATGTTCGAAGATCGTTTATGTCATAAAACATA
TTTAAATGGTGATCATGTAACCCATCCTGACTTCATGTTGTATGACGCTCTTGATGTTGTTTTATACATG
GACCCAATGTGCCTGGATGCGTTCCCAAAATTAGTTTGTTTTAAAAAACGTATTGAAGCTATCCCACAAA
TTGATAAGTACTTGAAATCCAGCAAGTATATAGCATGGCCTTTGCAGGGCTGGCAAGCCACGTTTGGTGG
TGGCGACCATCCTCCAAAATCGGATCTGGTTCCGCGTGGATCCATGCCTGGGCACTTACAGGAAGGCTTC
GGCTGCGTGGTCACCAACCGATTCGACCAGCTATTTGACGACGAATCGGACCCTTTCGAGGTACTGAAGG
CAGCAGAGA
